Addgene plasmid #214478: AiP1272 - pAAV-AiE2088m-minBG-SYFP2-WPRE-BGHpA
Purpose: AiE2088m is an enhancer sequence, designed to drive AAV-mediated transgene expression in specific populations of brain cells
Depositing lab: Allen Institute for Brain Science & Bosiljka Tasic. Depositing organization: Allen Institute. Publication: A suite of enhancer AAVs and transgenic mouse lines for genetic access to cortical cell types. Ben-Simon Y, Hooper M, Narayan S, Daigle TL, Dwivedi D, Way SW, Oster A, Stafford DA, Mich JK, Taormina MJ, Martinez RA, Opitz-Araya X, Roth JR, Alexander JR, Allen S, Amster A, Arbuckle J, Ayala A, Baker PM, Bakken TE, Barcelli T, Barta S, Bendrick J, Bertagnolli D, Bielstein C, Bishwakarma P, Bowlus J, Boyer G, Brouner K, Casian B, Casper T, Chakka AB, Chakrabarty R, Chance RK, Chavan S, Clark M, Colbert K, Collman F, Daniel S, Departee M, DiValentin P, Donadio N, Dotson N, Egdorf T, Fliss T, Gabitto M, Garcia J, Gary A, Gasperini M, Gloe J, Goldy J, Gore BB, Graybuck L, Greisman N, Haeseleer F, Halterman C, Haradon Z, Hastings SD, Helback O, Ho W, Hockemeyer D, Huang C, Huff S, Hunker A, Johansen N, Jones D, Juneau Z, Kalmbach B, Kannan M, Khem S, Kussick E, Kutsal R, Larsen R, Lee C, Lee AY, Leibly M, Lenz GH, Li S, Liang E, Lusk N, Madigan Z, Malloy J, Malone J, McCue R, Melchor J, Mollenkopf T, Moosman S, Morin E, Newman D, Ng L, Ngo K, Omstead V, Otto S, Oyama A, Pena N, Pham T, Phillips E, Pom CA, Potekhina L, Ransford S, Ray PL, Rette D, Reynoldson C, Rimorin C, Rocha D, Ruiz A, Sanchez REA, Sawyer L, Sedeno-Cortes A, Sevigny JP, Shapovalova N, Shepard N, Shulga L, Sigler AR, Siverts L, Soliman S, Somasundaram S, Staats B, Stewart K, Szelenyi E, Tieu M, Trader C, Tran A, van Velthoven CTJ, Walker M, Wang Y, Weed N, Wirthlin M, Wood T, Wynalda B, Yao Z, Zhou T, Ariza J, Dee N, Reding M, Ronellenfitch K, Mufti S, Sunkin SM, Smith KA, Esposito L, Waters J, Thyagarajan B, Yao S, Lein ES, Zeng H, Levi BP, Ngai J, Ting JT, Tasic B. Cell. 2025 May 16:S0092-8674(25)00513-6. doi: 10.1016/j.cell.2025.05.002. PubMed 40403729.
Backbone
  Vector backbone: pAAV2
  Vector type: AAV
Growth in bacteria
  Bacterial resistance: Ampicillin, 100 μg/mL
  Growth temperature: 37°C
  Growth strain: NEB Stable
  Copy number: High Copy
Gene/Insert
  Gene/Insert name: SYFP2
  Species: Synthetic
  Promoter: minBG
  Cloning method: Gibson Cloning
Terms and licenses: Academic/Nonprofit Terms; Industry Terms: Not Available to Industry
Depositor comments: 5' Cloning Site: MluI (not destroyed), 3' Cloning Site: SgrAI (not destroyed). Please visit https://doi.org/10.1101/2024.06.10.597244 for bioRxiv preprint.
How to cite: AiP1272 - pAAV-AiE2088m-minBG-SYFP2-WPRE-BGHpA was a gift from Allen Institute for Brain Science & Bosiljka Tasic (Addgene plasmid # 214478 ; http://n2t.net/addgene:214478 ; RRID:Addgene_214478)
