[The description below was written by a language model from this plasmid's Addgene catalogue record and pLannotate feature annotations shown in this document.]
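Description:
AiP1272 - pAAV-AiE2088m-minBG-SYFP2-WPRE-BGHpA is an adeno-associated virus transfer plasmid built on a pAAV2 backbone and intended for packaging a reporter genome into recombinant AAV for delivery to brain tissue. In bacteria it is maintained as a high-copy plasmid through a ColE1/pUC-type origin and selected with ampicillin via the β-lactamase gene and its promoter. An f1 phage origin and short remnants of pBR322 rop and bom sequences are also present in the backbone. The sequenced record is about 5 kb.

The payload lies between AAV2 inverted terminal repeats, which provide the cis signals for genome replication and encapsidation. One ITR is annotated in full, while the other is detected only as two short fragments. The feature table alone cannot show whether this reflects annotation limits or sequence differences. Within the ITRs, the AiE2088m enhancer is placed upstream of minBG, a minimal promoter, so that transcription depends largely on the cell-type-restricted activity of the enhancer. Neither the enhancer nor minBG is called by the automated annotation, but an unannotated stretch upstream of the coding sequence is consistent with their position, and the depositor notes that MluI and SgrAI cloning sites were retained. The expressed protein is SYFP2, a rapidly maturing monomeric yellow fluorescent protein derived from Aequorea victoria. It is followed by a WPRE, annotated as two fragments, which enhances transcript stability and expression, and by the bovine growth hormone polyadenylation signal.

The construct serves as a fluorescent readout of enhancer specificity, labelling particular populations of brain cells after viral delivery. The record does not state which cell population AiE2088m targets.
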