Features (pLannotate 1.2.2; 14 found; start..end, strand, type, name):
    101..205     -  promoter       AmpR promoter: bla
    300..335     +  CDS            rop (fragment): Rop protein, which maintains plasmids at low copy number; rop
    437..486     +  misc_feature   bom (fragment): basis of mobility region from pBR322
    487..942     -  rep_origin     f1 ori (sequence partly withheld): f1 bacteriophage origin of replication; arrow indicates direction of (+) strand synthesis
    961..1012    +  misc_feature   bom (fragment): basis of mobility region from pBR322
   1017..1157    -  repeat_region  AAV2 ITR: inverted terminal repeat of adeno-associated virus serotype 2 inverted
   1275..1386    -  polyA_signal   bGH poly(A) signal: bovine growth hormone polyadenylation signal
   1403..1483    -  misc_feature   WPRE (fragment): woodchuck hepatitis virus posttranscriptional regulatory element
   1489..1646    -  misc_feature   WPRE (fragment): woodchuck hepatitis virus posttranscriptional regulatory element
   1686..2402    -  CDS            SYFP2: SYFP2 is a basic (constitutively fluorescent) yellow fluorescent protein published in 2006, derived from Aequorea victoria. It is reported to be a very rapidly-maturing monomer with moderate acid sensitivity.
   3326..3353    -  repeat_region  AAV2 ITR (fragment): inverted terminal repeat of adeno-associated virus serotype 2 inverted
   3382..3409    -  repeat_region  AAV2 ITR (fragment): inverted terminal repeat of adeno-associated virus serotype 2 inverted
   3482..4070    -  rep_origin     ori: high-copy-number ColE1/pMB1/pBR322/pUC origin of replication
   4241..100     -  CDS            AmpR (across the origin): β-lactamase; bla; confers resistance to ampicillin, carbenicillin, and related antibiotics
>Addgene plasmid #214478 | AiP1272 - pAAV-AiE2088m-minBG-SYFP2-WPRE-BGHpA | addgene full sequence | sequence record 432529 | Addgene NGS Result
CATCTTTTACTTTCACCAGCGTTTCTGGGTGAGCAAAAACAGGAAGGCAAAATGCCGCAAAAAAGGGAAT
AAGGGCGACACGGAAATGTTGAATACTCATACTCTTCCTTTTTCAATATTATTGAAGCATTTATCAGGGT
TATTGTCTCATGAGCGGATACATATTTGAATGTATTTAGAAAAATAAACAAATAGGGGTTCCGCGCACAT
TTCCCCGAAAAGTGCCACCTGACGTCTAAGAAACCATTATTATCATGACATTAACCTATAAAAATAGGCG
TATCACGAGGCCCTTTCGTCTCGCGCGTTTCGGTGATGACGGTGAAAACCTCTGACACATGCAGCTCCCG
GAGACGGTCACAGCTTGTCTGTAAGCGGATGCCGGGAGCAGACAAGCCCGTCAGGGCGCGTCAGCGGGTG
TTGGCGGGTGTCGGGGCTGGCTTAACTATGCGGCATCAGAGCAGATTGTACTGAGAGTGCACCATAAAAT
TGTAAACGTTAATATTTTGTTAAAATTCGCGTTAAATTTTTGTTAAATCAGCTCATTTTTTAACCAATAG
ACCGAAATCGGCAAAATCCCTTATAAATCAAAAGAATAGCCCGAGATAGAGT
[37 nt withheld, positions 613-649]
AAAGAACGTGGACTCCAACGTCAAAGG
[141 nt withheld, positions 677-817]
G
[46 nt withheld, positions 819-864]
A
[95 nt withheld, positions 866-960]
TATGCGGTGTGAAATACCGCACAGATGCGTAAGGAGAAAATACCGCATCAGGCGCCCCTGCAGGCAGCTG
CGCGCTCGCTCGCTCACTGAGGCCGCCCGGGCAAAGCCCGGGCGTCGGGCGACCTTTGGTCGCCCGGCCT
CAGTGAGCGAGCGAGCGCGCAGAGAGGGAGTGGCCAACTCCATCACTAGGGGTTCCTGCGGCCGCTCGGT
CCGCACGTGAGATCTCATGCCTGCTATTGTCTTCCCAATCCTCCCCCTTGCTGTCCTGCCCCACCCCACC
CCCCAGAATAGAATGACACCTACTCAGACAATGCGATGCAATTTCCTCATTTTATTAGGAAAGGACAGTG
GGAGTGGCACCTTCCAGGGTCAAGGAAGGCACGGGGGAGGGGCAAACAACAGATGGCTGGCAACTAGAAG
GCACAGTCGAAGATCTCTCGAGCCACGGAATTGTCAGTGCCCAACAGCCGAGCCCCTGTCCAGCAGCGGG
CAAGGCAGGCGGCGATGAGTTCCGCCGTGGCAAGAACTAACCAGGATTTATACAAGGAGGAGAAAATGAA
AGCCATACGGGAAGCAATAGCATGATACAAAGGCATTAAAGCAGCGTATCCACATAGCGTAAAAGGAGCA
ACATAGTTAAGAATACCAGTCAATCTTTCACAAATTTTGTAATCCAGAGGTTGATTATGATATCGAATTC
GCGGCCGCGGCGCGCCGTCGACTTACTTGTACAGCTCGTCCATGCCGAGAGTGATCCCGGCGGCGGTCAC
GAACTCCAGCAGGACCATGTGATCGCGCTTCTCGTTGGGGTCTTTGCTCAGCTTGGACTGGTAGCTCAGG
TAGTGGTTGTCGGGCAGCAGCACGGGGCCGTCGCCGATGGGGGTGTTCTGCTGGTAGTGGTCGGCGAGCT
GCACGCCGCCGTCCTCGATGTTGTGGCGGATCTTGAAGTTGGCCTTGATGCCGTTCTTCTGCTTGTCGGC
GGTGATATAGACGTTGTGGCTGTTGTAGTTGTACTCCAGCTTGTGCCCCAGGATGTTGCCGTCCTCCTTG
AAGTCGATGCCCTTCAGCTCGATGCGGTTCACCAGGGTGTCGCCCTCGAACTTCACCTCGGCGCGGGTCT
TGTAGTTGCCGTCGTCCTTGAAGAAGATGGTGCGCTCCTGGACGTAGCCTTCGGGCATGGCGGACTTGAA
GAAGTCGTGCTGCTTCATGTGGTCGGGGTAGCGGGCGAAGCACTGCACGCCGTAGCCCAGGGTGGTCACG
AGGGTGGGCCAGGGCACGGGCAGCTTGCCGGTGGTGCAGATCAGCTTCAGGGTCAGCTTGCCGTAGGTGG
CATCGCCCTCGCCCTCGCCGGACACGCTGAACTTGTGGCCGTTTACGTCGCCGTCCAGCTCGACCAGGAT
GGGCACCACCCCGGTGAACAGCTCCTCGCCCTTGCTCACCATGGTGGCGACCGGTAGCGCTAGCTTCGAA
AGATCTGGATCCCAGAAGCAAATGTAAGCAATAGATGGCTCTGCCCTGACTTTTATGCCCAGCCCGAGCT
CTGCTTAAACAGACTATGACATAAATGCAAAAAATGCTGCATTTATTTTAAAATTTATTCTTGACAACTT
CACAGGCCTATTCCCTCTTATTATATTTCTTCTATTCACTTTTAAGTGTAAATGATCTTATCTCAAATCA
CACCTTTCAACTAACAATTGCAGGGAAAAGCAGTAATAATTTACCTTGGTTTGGAATTATTCTTCAATTT
TCCATTCACATTTCACTTTTCTACAACATAAAAATGGACCAATTGCTAATCAGCTGTTAAACATGATTAG
AATACTTCTAGACAACAAAAACGTGAATTTCAGACTTTTAGGGTAATTAAAAGAACTATTTGGGCCTCTA
ATTATTGTTGTTTTTATAGCCTGATACCAGCTGTCCATGGACAAATGATAAAGTAGGAAATTCAAGTAAT
TACTCAGATATTTTAGGGAAAATCAAGTGTTTCAGCTACACATGTTCCACTCAACACTTTGTTTAAATTA
TTTTTATTTTTCCCATTTTCATGGAGATAAGGATATTCAAGTTCCGAACACATTCTGCATGTTCTTATTT
AGATGCATATAAACAAATCTCTTCATTTTTATTGCATAACTTACAATCAAATATTTATATTAATCTATAG
GACCCAGTAGCCTAGAATATGAATACTTAAAATTACTTAGAAATTTAGACCCAACTAAGAATAGACAGTA
AATATGATGTGGTAGATAGGAGTATAAGATGCACAGTCTCTTTAGAAGATAGTATCCCACTTTCCTACTA
AAATGAACGCGTGCGGCCGCAGGAACCCCTAGTGATGGAGTTGGCCACTCCCTCTCTGCGCGCTCGCTCG
CTCACTGAGGCCGGGCGACCAAAGGTCGCCCGACGCCCGGGCGGCCTCAGTGAGCGAGCGAGCGCGCAGC
TGCCTGCAGGACATGTGAGCAAAAGGCCAGCAAAAGGCCAGGAACCGTAAAAAGGCCGCGTTGCTGGCGT
TTTTCCATAGGCTCCGCCCCCCTGACGAGCATCACAAAAATCGACGCTCAAGTCAGAGGTGGCGAAACCC
GACAGGACTATAAAGATACCAGGCGTTTCCCCCTGGAAGCTCCCTCGTGCGCTCTCCTGTTCCGACCCTG
CCGCTTACCGGATACCTGTCCGCCTTTCTCCCTTCGGGAAGCGTGGCGCTTTCTCATAGCTCACGCTGTA
GGTATCTCAGTTCGGTGTAGGTCGTTCGCTCCAAGCTGGGCTGTGTGCACGAACCCCCCGTTCAGCCCGA
CCGCTGCGCCTTATCCGGTAACTATCGTCTTGAGTCCAACCCGGTAAGACACGACTTATCGCCACTGGCA
GCAGCCACTGGTAACAGGATTAGCAGAGCGAGGTATGTAGGCGGTGCTACAGAGTTCTTGAAGTGGTGGC
CTAACTACGGCTACACTAGAAGAACAGTATTTGGTATCTGCGCTCTGCTGAAGCCAGTTACCTTCGGAAA
AAGAGTTGGTAGCTCTTGATCCGGCAAACAAACCACCGCTGGTAGCGGTGGTTTTTTTGTTTGCAAGCAG
CAGATTACGCGCAGAAAAAAAGGATCTCAAGAAGATCCTTTGATCTTTTCTACGGGGTCTGACGCTCAGT
GGAACGAAAACTCACGTTAAGGGATTTTGGTCATGAGATTATCAAAAAGGATCTTCACCTAGATCCTTTT
AAATTAAAAATGAAGTTTTAAATCAATCTAAAGTATATATGAGTAAACTTGGTCTGACAGTTACCAATGC
TTAATCAGTGAGGCACCTATCTCAGCGATCTGTCTATTTCGTTCATCCATAGTTGCCTGACTCCCCGTCG
TGTAGATAACTACGATACGGGAGGGCTTACCATCTGGCCCCAGTGCTGCAATGATACCGCGAGACCCACG
CTCACCGGCTCCAGATTTATCAGCAATAAACCAGCCAGCCGGAAGGGCCGAGCGCAGAAGTGGTCCTGCA
ACTTTATCCGCCTCCATCCAGTCTATTAATTGTTGCCGGGAAGCTAGAGTAAGTAGTTCGCCAGTTAATA
GTTTGCGCAACGTTGTTGCCATTGCTACAGGCATCGTGGTGTCACGCTCGTCGTTTGGTATGGCTTCATT
CAGCTCCGGTTCCCAACGATCAAGGCGAGTTACATGATCCCCCATGTTGTGCAAAAAAGCGGTTAGCTCC
TTCGGTCCTCCGATCGTTGTCAGAAGTAAGTTGGCCGCAGTGTTATCACTCATGGTTATGGCAGCACTGC
ATAATTCTCTTACTGTCATGCCATCCGTAAGATGCTTTTCTGTGACTGGTGAGTACTCAACCAAGTCATT
CTGAGAATAGTGTATGCGGCGACCGAGTTGCTCTTGCCCGGCGTCAATACGGGATAATACCGCGCCACAT
AGCAGAACTTTAAAAGTGCTCATCATTGGAAAACGTTCTTCGGGGCGAAAACTCTCAAGGATCTTACCGC
TGTTGAGATCCAGTTCGATGTAACCCACTCGTGCACCCAACTGATCTTCAG
